>Addgene plasmid #79722 | STK10_HUMAN_D0 | depositor partial sequence | sequence record 149044 | Sequence of gene (STK10_HUMAN) inserted into backbone.
AGAAAGTCCCGCGAATATGAGCACGTCCGCCGCGACCTGGACCCCAACGAGGTGTGGGAGATCGTGGGCG
AGCTGGGCGACGGCGCCTTCGGCAAGGTTTACAAGGCCAAGAATAAGGAGACGGGTGCTTTGGCTGCGGC
CAAAGTCATTGAAACCAAGAGTGAGGAGGAGCTGGAGGACTACATCGTGGAGATTGAGATCCTGGCCACC
TGCGACCACCCCTACATTGTGAAGCTCCTGGGAGCCTACTATCACGACGGGAAGCTGTGGATCATGATTG
AGTTCTGTCCAGGGGGAGCCGTGGACGCCATCATGCTGGAGCTGGACAGAGGCCTCACGGAGCCCCAGAT
ACAGGTGGTTTGCCGCCAGATGCTAGAAGCCCTCAACTTCCTGCACAGCAAGAGGATCATCCACCGAGAT
CTGAAAGCTGGCAACGTGCTGATGACCCTCGAGGGAGACATCAGGCTGGCTGACTTTGGTGTGTCTGCCA
AGAATCTGAAGACTCTACAGAAACGAGATTCCTTCATCGGCACGCCTTACTGGATGGCCCCCGAGGTGGT
CATGTGTGAGACCATGAAAGACACGCCCTACGACTACAAAGCCGACATCTGGTCCCTGGGCATCACGCTG
ATTGAGATGGCCCAGATCGAGCCGCCACACCACGAGCTCAACCCCATGCGGGTCCTGCTAAAGATCGCCA
AGTCAGACCCTCCCACGCTGCTCACGCCCTCCAAGTGGTCTGTAGAGTTCCGTGACTTCCTGAAGATAGC
CCTGGATAAGAACCCAGAAACCCGACCCAGTGCCGCGCAGCTGCTGGAGCATCCCTTCGTCAGCAGCATC
ACCAGTAACAAGGCTCTGCGGGAGCTGGTGGCTGAGGCCAAGGCCGAGGTGATGGAAGAG
