>Addgene plasmid #79722 | STK10_HUMAN_D0 | addgene partial sequence | sequence record 156171 | T7 5'-TAATACGACTCACTATAGGG-3'
ATTAAGCGGCCGCCCTGCAGGACTCGAGTTCTAGAAATAATTTTGTTTAACTTTAAGAAGGAGATATACA
TATGAAATCTTCTCACCATCACCATCACCATCACCATCACCATGAAAACCTGTACTTCCAATCCAATGCA
AGAAAGTCCCGCGAATATGAGCACGTCCGCCGCGACCTGGACCCCAACGAGGTGTGGGAGATCGTGGGCG
AGCTGGGCGACGGCGCCTTCGGCAAGGTTTACAAGGCCAAGAATAAGGAGACGGGTGCTTTGGCTGCGGC
CAAAGTCATTGAAACCAAGAGTGAGGAGGAGCTGGAGGACTACATCGTGGAGATTGAGATCCTGGCCACC
TGCGACCACCCCTACATTGTGAAGCTCCTGGGAGCCTACTATCACGACGGGAAGCTGTGGATCATGATTG
AGTTCTGTCCAGGGGGAGCCGTGGACGCCATCATGCTGGAGCTGGACAGAGGCCTCACGGAGCCCCAGAT
ACAGGTGGTTTGCCGCCAGATGCTAGAAGCCCTCAACTTCCTGCACAGCAAGAGGATCATCCACCGAGAT
CTGAAAGCTGGCAACGTGCTGATGACCCTCGAGGGAGACATCAGGCTGGCTGACTTTGGTGTGTCTGCCA
AGAATCTGAAGACTCTACAGAAACGAGATTCCTTCATCGGCACGCCTTACTGGATGGCCCCCGAGGTGGT
CATGTGTGAGACCATGAAAGACACGCCCTACGACTACAAAGCCGACATCTGGTCCCTGGGCATCACGCTG
ATTGAGATGGCCCAGATCGAGCCGCCACACCACGAGCTCAACCCCATGCGGGTC
