>Addgene plasmid #79722 | STK10_HUMAN_D0 | addgene partial sequence | sequence record 156172 | T7term 5'-GCTAGTTATTGCTCAGCGG-3'
TTAGCAGCCGGATCAGCGCGCACGCGTGGTACCGGCCGGCCACCAGGTGGCGCGCCGCGATCGCGGATCC
GTTATCCACTTCCAATGTTATTACTCTTCCATCACCTCGGCCTTGGCCTCAGCCACCAGCTCCCGCAGAG
CCTTGTTACTGGTGATGCTGCTGACGAAGGGATGCTCCAGCAGCTGCGCGGCACTGGGTCGGGTTTCTGG
GTTCTTATCCAGGGCTATCTTCAGGAAGTCACGGAACTCTACAGACCACTTGGAGGGCGTGAGCAGCGTG
GGAGGGTCTGACTTGGCGATCTTTAGCAGGACCCGCATGGGGTTGAGCTCGTGGTGTGGCGGCTCGATCT
GGGCCATCTCAATCAGCGTGATGCCCAGGGACCAGATGTCGGCTTTGTAGTCGTAGGGCGTGTCTTTCAT
GGTCTCACACATGACCACCTCGGGGGCCATCCAGTAAGGCGTGCCGATGAAGGAATCTCGTTTCTGTAGA
GTCTTCAGATTCTTGGCAGACACACCAAAGTCAGCCAGCCTGATGTCTCCCTCGAGGGTCATCAGCACGT
TGCCAGCTTTCAGATCTCGGTGGATGATCCTCTTGCTGTGCAGGAAGTTGAGGGCTTCTAGCATCTGGCG
GCAAACCACCTGTATCTGGGGCTCCGTGAGGCCTCTGTCCAGCTCCAGCATGATGGCGTCCACGGCTCCC
CCTGGACAGAACTCAATCATGATCCACAGCTTCCCGTCGTGATAGTAGGCTCCCAGGAGCTTCACAATGT
AGG
