[The description below was written by a language model from this plasmid's Addgene catalogue record.]
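Description:
STK10_HUMAN_D0 is a bacterial expression plasmid that encodes the kinase domain of human STK10 (also known as LOK), a serine/threonine kinase. It is built on the pET His10 TEV LIC cloning vector (2B-T-10), a pET-family backbone designed for ligation-independent cloning, which was the method used to introduce the insert. The plasmid is selected with ampicillin, is recorded as low copy, and is propagated in a standard cloning strain (DH5alpha). The record does not list the origin of replication or give the exact residue boundaries of the kinase domain, and no feature table is provided.

Expression is driven by the T7 promoter, so protein production requires a host that supplies T7 RNA polymerase. The backbone contributes an N-terminal His10 tag followed by a TEV protease recognition site. The decahistidine tag allows capture of the fusion protein by immobilised metal affinity chromatography, and TEV cleavage can then remove the tag from the purified kinase domain.

The construct belongs to an open library of human kinase domain constructs assembled for automated bacterial expression. It is intended to be co-expressed with the Lambda phosphatase plasmid that accompanies the set, an arrangement the depositors describe as enhancing kinase expression in bacteria. A YopH phosphatase expression vector is also part of the collection. Typical uses would be producing recombinant STK10 kinase domain for biochemical, biophysical or structural work, although the record does not name specific downstream applications.
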