Addgene plasmid #79722: STK10_HUMAN_D0
Purpose: This plasmid encodes the kinase domain of STK10. Intended for co-expression with Lambda Phosphatase that accompanies this set to enhance bacterial kinase expression.
Depositing lab: John Chodera & Nicholas Levinson & Markus Seeliger. Depositing organization: Memorial Sloan-Kettering Cancer Center. Publication: An open library of human kinase domain constructs for automated bacterial expression. Albanese SK, Parton DL, Isik M, Rodriguez-Laureano L, Hanson SM, Behr JM, Gradia S, Jeans C, Levinson NM, Seeliger MA, Chodera JD. Biochemistry. 2018 Jul 13. doi: 10.1021/acs.biochem.7b01081. PubMed 30004690.
Backbone
  Vector backbone: pET His10 TEV LIC cloning vector (2B-T-10)
  Backbone manufacturer: Scott Gradia (Addgene plasmid # 78173)
  Vector type: Bacterial Expression
Growth in bacteria
  Bacterial resistance: Ampicillin, 100 μg/mL
  Growth temperature: 37°C
  Growth strain: DH5alpha
  Copy number: Low Copy
Gene/Insert
  Gene/Insert name: STK10
  Species: H. sapiens (human)
  Entrez Gene: STK10 (a.k.a. LOK, PRO2729)
  Promoter: T7
  Tag / fusion protein: His10-TEV (N terminal on backbone)
  Cloning method: Ligation Independent Cloning
  Sequencing primers: 5′ T7; 3′ T7 reverse
Terms and licenses: Academic/Nonprofit Terms; Industry Terms: Not Available to Industry
Depositor comments: This plasmid was generated as part of an open library of human kinase domain constructs for automated bacterial expression. The work can be found here doi: http://dx.doi.org/10.1101/038711 The lambda phosphatase expression vector can be found at https://www.addgene.org/79748/ The YopH Phosphatase expression vector can be found at https://www.addgene.org/79749/
How to cite: STK10_HUMAN_D0 was a gift from John Chodera & Nicholas Levinson & Markus Seeliger (Addgene plasmid # 79722 ; http://n2t.net/addgene:79722 ; RRID:Addgene_79722)
